Addgene plasmid #87403: p426_Cas9_gRNA-ARS1622b
Purpose: All-in-one CRISPR plasmid for integrating, deleting, or replacing a gene in S. cerevisiae. High-copy, URA3 plasmid contains human codon-optimized Cas9 and a guide RNA targeting ARS1622b sequence GTCACGTTCCTGAGGTTACT in yeast chromosome 16.
Depositing lab: Aindrila Mukhopadhyay. Depositing organization: Lawrence Berkeley National Laboratory. Publication: A Cas9-based toolkit to program gene expression in Saccharomyces cerevisiae. Reider Apel A, d'Espaux L, Wehrs M, Sachs D, Li RA, Tong GJ, Garber M, Nnadi O, Zhuang W, Hillson NJ, Keasling JD, Mukhopadhyay A. Nucleic Acids Res. 2017 Jan 9;45(1):496-508. doi: 10.1093/nar/gkw1023. Epub 2016 Nov 28. PubMed 27899650.
Backbone
  Vector backbone: p426
  Vector type: CRISPR
  Selectable markers: URA3
Growth in bacteria
  Bacterial resistance: Ampicillin, 100 μg/mL
  Growth temperature: 37°C
  Growth strain: DH5alpha
  Copy number: High Copy
Gene/Insert
  Gene/Insert name: Human Optimized S. pyogenes Cas9 and guide RNA targeting ARS1622b
  gRNA/shRNA sequence: GTCACGTTCCTGAGGTTACT
  Species: S. cerevisiae (budding yeast)
  Promoter: ADH1, pTyrosine
  Cloning method: Gibson Cloning
  Sequencing primers: 5′ M13 Rev
Terms and licenses: Academic/Nonprofit Terms; Industry Terms: Not Available to Industry
How to cite: p426_Cas9_gRNA-ARS1622b was a gift from Aindrila Mukhopadhyay (Addgene plasmid # 87403 ; http://n2t.net/addgene:87403 ; RRID:Addgene_87403)
