[The description below was written by a language model from this plasmid's Addgene catalogue record and pLannotate feature annotations shown in this document.]
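Description:
p426_Cas9_gRNA-ARS1622b is an all-in-one CRISPR plasmid for genome editing in Saccharomyces cerevisiae, built on the p426 yeast–E. coli shuttle backbone. In yeast it replicates at high copy from the 2μ origin and is selected by URA3, an auxotrophic marker that can also be counterselected with 5-FOA, which offers a route to removing the plasmid once editing is complete. In E. coli it is maintained by a high-copy ColE1/pUC-type origin with ampicillin resistance (bla). The backbone also carries an f1 origin and remnants of a lacZα cloning region with lac promoter/operator elements and flanking T3 and T7 promoters. Short bom, rop and lacI fragments are vestigial backbone sequence.

The payload consists of two expression units arranged in the same orientation. A human codon-optimized Streptococcus pyogenes Cas9 coding sequence is driven by the yeast ADH1 promoter and terminated by the CYC1 terminator. Upstream of it, the guide RNA is expressed from a tyrosine tRNA promoter, annotated in the feature table as a tRNA element. This is followed by a gap that presumably holds the targeting spacer and then the S. pyogenes gRNA scaffold. tRNA genes contain internal RNA polymerase III promoter elements, so this arrangement yields a guide transcript suitable for loading into Cas9. The guide directs cleavage at the ARS1622b site on yeast chromosome 16, and the record gives the purpose as integrating, deleting or replacing a gene at that locus.

Two full-sequence records are available, a depositor sequence of 11,117 nt and a repository sequencing result of 11,106 nt. They show the same set and order of features, with different start coordinates and a slightly shorter f1 origin annotation in the latter.
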