Features (pLannotate 1.2.2; 22 found; start..end, strand, type, name):
     69..1411    +  rep_origin     2μ ori: yeast 2μ plasmid origin of replication
   1438..1542    +  promoter       AmpR promoter: bla
   1543..2403    +  CDS            AmpR: β-lactamase; bla; confers resistance to ampicillin, carbenicillin, and related antibiotics
   2574..3162    +  rep_origin     ori: high-copy-number ColE1/pMB1/pBR322/pUC origin of replication
   3345..3437    +  CDS            lacI (fragment): lac repressor; lacI; The lac repressor binds to the lac operator to inhibit transcription in E. coli. This inhibition can be relieved by adding lactose or isopropyl-β-D-thiogalactopyranoside (IPTG).
   3450..3471    +  protein_bind   CAP binding site: CAP binding activates transcription in the presence of cAMP. E. coli catabolite activator protein
   3486..3516    +  promoter       lac promoter: promoter for the E. coli lac operon
   3520..3542    +  protein_bind   lac operator (fragment): The lac repressor binds to the lac operator to inhibit transcription in E. coli. This inhibition can be relieved by adding lactose or isopropyl-β-D-thiogalactopyranoside (IPTG). lac repressor encoded by lacI
   3585..3603    +  promoter       T3 promoter: promoter for bacteriophage T3 RNA polymerase
   3648..3736    +  ncRNA          tRNA: Accession: RF00005 - tRNA
   3830..3905    +  misc_RNA       gRNA scaffold: guide RNA scaffold for the Streptococcus pyogenes CRISPR/Cas9 system
   3991..4695    +  promoter       ADH1 promoter: S. cerevisiae ADH1; promoter for alcohol dehydrogenase 1
   4705..8808    +  CDS            cas9: CAS9_STRP1 - Also known as csn1 From Streptococcus pyogenes serotype M1.
   8903..9092    +  terminator     CYC1 terminator: S. cerevisiae CYC1; transcription terminator for CYC1
   9123..9141    -  promoter       T7 promoter: promoter for bacteriophage T7 RNA polymerase
   9149..9304    +  CDS            lacZα (fragment): LacZα fragment of β-galactosidase; lacZ fragment
   9312..9767    +  rep_origin     f1 ori (sequence partly withheld): f1 bacteriophage origin of replication; arrow indicates direction of (+) strand synthesis
   9768..9819    -  misc_feature   bom (fragment): basis of mobility region from pBR322
   9898..10701   -  CDS            URA3: orotidine-5'-phosphate decarboxylase, required for uracil biosynthesis; S. cerevisiae URA3; yeast auxotrophic marker, counterselectable with 5-fluoroorotic acid (5-FOA)
  10702..10917   -  promoter       URA3 promoter: S. cerevisiae URA3
  10932..10981   -  misc_feature   bom (fragment): basis of mobility region from pBR322
  11083..1       -  CDS            rop (fragment) (across the origin): Rop protein, which maintains plasmids at low copy number; rop
>Addgene plasmid #87403 | p426_Cas9_gRNA-ARS1622b | depositor full sequence | sequence record 170428 | p426_Cas9_gRNA-ARS1622b sequence 11117 bps
GACGAAAGGGCCTCGTGATACGCCTATTTTTATAGGTTAATGTCATGATAATAATGGTTTCTTAGTATGA
TCCAATATCAAAGGAAATGATAGCATTGAAGGATGAGACTAATCCAATTGAGGAGTGGCAGCATATAGAA
CAGCTAAAGGGTAGTGCTGAAGGAAGCATACGATACCCCGCATGGAATGGGATAATATCACAGGAGGTAC
TAGACTACCTTTCATCCTACATAAATAGACGCATATAAGTACGCATTTAAGCATAAACACGCACTATGCC
GTTCTTCTCATGTATATATATATACAGGCAACACGCAGATATAGGTGCGACGTGAACAGTGAGCTGTATG
TGCGCAGCTCGCGTTGCATTTTCGGAAGCGCTCGTTTTCGGAAACGCTTTGAAGTTCCTATTCCGAAGTT
CCTATTCTCTAGAAAGTATAGGAACTTCAGAGCGCTTTTGAAAACCAAAAGCGCTCTGAAGACGCACTTT
CAAAAAACCAAAAACGCACCGGACTGTAACGAGCTACTAAAATATTGCGAATACCGCTTCCACAAACATT
GCTCAAAAGTATCTCTTTGCTATATATCTCTGTGCTATATCCCTATATAACCTACCCATCCACCTTTCGC
TCCTTGAACTTGCATCTAAACTCGACCTCTACATTTTTTATGTTTATCTCTAGTATTACTCTTTAGACAA
AAAAATTGTAGTAAGAACTATTCATAGAGTGAATCGAAAACAATACGAAAATGTAAACATTTCCTATACG
TAGTATATAGAGACAAAATAGAAGAAACCGTTCATAATTTTCTGACCAATGAAGAATCATCAACGCTATC
ACTTTCTGTTCACAAAGTATGCGCAATCCACATCGGTATAGAATATAATCGGGGATGCCTTTATCTTGAA
AAAATGCACCCGCAGCTTCGCTAGTAATCAGTAAACGCGGGAAGTGGAGTCAGGCTTTTTTTATGGAAGA
GAAAATAGACACCAAAGTAGCCTTCTTCTAACCTTAACGGACCTACAGTGCAAAAAGTTATCAAGAGACT
GCATTATAGAGCGCACAAAGGAGAAAAAAAGTAATCTAAGATGCTTTGTTAGAAAAATAGCGCTCTCGGG
ATGCATTTTTGTAGAACAAAAAAGAAGTATAGATTCTTTGTTGGTAAAATAGCGCTCTCGCGTTGCATTT
CTGTTCTGTAAAAATGCAGCTCAGATTCTTTGTTTGAAAAATTAGCGCTCTCGCGTTGCATTTTTGTTTT
ACAAAAATGAAGCACAGATTCTTCGTTGGTAAAATAGCGCTTTCGCGTTGCATTTCTGTTCTGTAAAAAT
GCAGCTCAGATTCTTTGTTTGAAAAATTAGCGCTCTCGCGTTGCATTTTTGTTCTACAAAATGAAGCACA
GATGCTTCGTTCAGGTGGCACTTTTCGGGGAAATGTGCGCGGAACCCCTATTTGTTTATTTTTCTAAATA
CATTCAAATATGTATCCGCTCATGAGACAATAACCCTGATAAATGCTTCAATAATATTGAAAAAGGAAGA
GTATGAGTATTCAACATTTCCGTGTCGCCCTTATTCCCTTTTTTGCGGCATTTTGCCTTCCTGTTTTTGC
TCACCCAGAAACGCTGGTGAAAGTAAAAGATGCTGAAGATCAGTTGGGTGCACGAGTGGGTTACATCGAA
CTGGATCTCAACAGCGGTAAGATCCTTGAGAGTTTTCGCCCCGAAGAACGTTTTCCAATGATGAGCACTT
TTAAAGTTCTGCTATGTGGCGCGGTATTATCCCGTATTGACGCCGGGCAAGAGCAACTCGGTCGCCGCAT
ACACTATTCTCAGAATGACTTGGTTGAGTACTCACCAGTCACAGAAAAGCATCTTACGGATGGCATGACA
GTAAGAGAATTATGCAGTGCTGCCATAACCATGAGTGATAACACTGCGGCCAACTTACTTCTGACAACGA
TCGGAGGACCGAAGGAGCTAACCGCTTTTTTGCACAACATGGGGGATCATGTAACTCGCCTTGATCGTTG
GGAACCGGAGCTGAATGAAGCCATACCAAACGACGAGCGTGACACCACGATGCCTGTAGCAATGGCAACA
ACGTTGCGCAAACTATTAACTGGCGAACTACTTACTCTAGCTTCCCGGCAACAATTAATAGACTGGATGG
AGGCGGATAAAGTTGCAGGACCACTTCTGCGCTCGGCCCTTCCGGCTGGCTGGTTTATTGCTGATAAATC
TGGAGCCGGTGAGCGTGGGTCTCGCGGTATCATTGCAGCACTGGGGCCAGATGGTAAGCCCTCCCGTATC
GTAGTTATCTACACGACGGGGAGTCAGGCAACTATGGATGAACGAAATAGACAGATCGCTGAGATAGGTG
CCTCACTGATTAAGCATTGGTAACTGTCAGACCAAGTTTACTCATATATACTTTAGATTGATTTAAAACT
TCATTTTTAATTTAAAAGGATCTAGGTGAAGATCCTTTTTGATAATCTCATGACCAAAATCCCTTAACGT
GAGTTTTCGTTCCACTGAGCGTCAGACCCCGTAGAAAAGATCAAAGGATCTTCTTGAGATCCTTTTTTTC
TGCGCGTAATCTGCTGCTTGCAAACAAAAAAACCACCGCTACCAGCGGTGGTTTGTTTGCCGGATCAAGA
GCTACCAACTCTTTTTCCGAAGGTAACTGGCTTCAGCAGAGCGCAGATACCAAATACTGTCCTTCTAGTG
TAGCCGTAGTTAGGCCACCACTTCAAGAACTCTGTAGCACCGCCTACATACCTCGCTCTGCTAATCCTGT
TACCAGTGGCTGCTGCCAGTGGCGATAAGTCGTGTCTTACCGGGTTGGACTCAAGACGATAGTTACCGGA
TAAGGCGCAGCGGTCGGGCTGAACGGGGGGTTCGTGCACACAGCCCAGCTTGGAGCGAACGACCTACACC
GAACTGAGATACCTACAGCGTGAGCTATGAGAAAGCGCCACGCTTCCCGAAGGGAGAAAGGCGGACAGGT
ATCCGGTAAGCGGCAGGGTCGGAACAGGAGAGCGCACGAGGGAGCTTCCAGGGGGAAACGCCTGGTATCT
TTATAGTCCTGTCGGGTTTCGCCACCTCTGACTTGAGCGTCGATTTTTGTGATGCTCGTCAGGGGGGCGG
AGCCTATGGAAAAACGCCAGCAACGCGGCCTTTTTACGGTTCCTGGCCTTTTGCTGGCCTTTTGCTCACA
TGTTCTTTCCTGCGTTATCCCCTGATTCTGTGGATAACCGTATTACCGCCTTTGAGTGAGCTGATACCGC
TCGCCGCAGCCGAACGACCGAGCGCAGCGAGTCAGTGAGCGAGGAAGCGGAAGAGCGCCCAATACGCAAA
CCGCCTCTCCCCGCGCGTTGGCCGATTCATTAATGCAGCTGGCACGACAGGTTTCCCGACTGGAAAGCGG
GCAGTGAGCGCAACGCAATTAATGTGAGTTACCTCACTCATTAGGCACCCCAGGCTTTACACTTTATGCT
TCCGGCTCCTATGTTGTGTGGAATTGTGAGCGGATAACAATTTCACACAGGAAACAGCTATGACCATGAT
TACGCCAAGCGCGCAATTAACCCTCACTAAAGGGAACAAAAGCTGGAGCTAGTATACTCTTTCTTCAACA
ATTAAATACTCTCGGTAGCCAAGTTGGTTTAAGGCGCAAGACTGTAATTTATCACTACGAAATCTTGAGA
TCGGGCGTTCGACTCGCCCCCGGGAGAGATGGCCGGCATGGTCCCAGCCTCCTCGCTGGCGCCGGCTGGG
CAACACCTTCGGGTGGCGAATGGGACTTTGTCACGTTCCTGAGGTTACTGTTTTAGAGCTAGAAATAGCA
AGTTAAAATAAGGCTAGTCCGTTATCAACTTGAAAAAGTGGCACCGAGTCGGTGCTTTTTTTATTTTTTG
TCACTATTGTTATGTAAAATGCCACCTCTGACAGTATGGAACGCAAACTTCTGTCTAGTGGATAGTCGAC
ATCCTTTTGTTGTTTCCGGGTGTACAATATGGACTTCCTCTTTTCTGGCAACCAAACCCATACATCGGGA
TTCCTATAATACCTTCGTTGGTCTCCCTAACATGTAGGTGGCGGAGGGGAGATATACAATAGAACAGATA
CCAGACAAGACATAATGGGCTAAACAAGACTACACCAATTACACTGCCTCATTGATGGTGGTACATAACG
AACTAATACTGTAGCCCTAGACTTGATAGCCATCATCATATCGAAGTTTCACTACCCTTTTTCCATTTGC
CATCTATTGAAGTAATAATAGGCGCATGCAACTTCTTTTCTTTTTTTTTCTTTTCTCTCTCCCCCGTTGT
TGTCTCACCATATCCGCAATGACAAAAAAATGATGGAAGACACTAAAGGAAAAAATTAACGACAAAGACA
GCACCAACAGATGTCGTTGTTCCAGAGCTGATGAGGGGTATCTCGAAGCACACGAAACTTTTTCCTTCCT
TCATTCACGCACACTACTCTCTAATGAGCAACGGTATACGGCCTTCCTTCCAGTTACTTGAATTTGAAAT
AAAAAAAAGTTTGCTGTCTTGCTATCAAGTATAAATAGACCTGCAATTATTAATCTTTTGTTTCCTCGTC
ATTGTTCTCGTTCCCTTTCTTCCTTGTTTCTTTTTCTGCACAATATTTCAAGCTATACCAAGCATACAAT
CAACTTGGAAAAAAATGGACAAGAAGTACTCCATTGGGCTCGATATCGGCACAAACAGCGTCGGTTGGGC
CGTCATTACGGACGAGTACAAGGTGCCGAGCAAAAAATTCAAAGTTCTGGGCAATACCGATCGCCACAGC
ATAAAGAAGAACCTCATTGGCGCCCTCCTGTTCGACTCCGGGGAGACGGCCGAAGCCACGCGGCTCAAAA
GAACAGCACGGCGCAGATATACCCGCAGAAAGAATCGGATCTGCTACCTGCAGGAGATCTTTAGTAATGA
GATGGCTAAGGTGGATGACTCTTTCTTCCATAGGCTGGAGGAGTCCTTTTTGGTGGAGGAGGATAAAAAG
CACGAGCGCCACCCAATCTTTGGCAATATCGTGGACGAGGTGGCGTACCATGAAAAGTACCCAACCATAT
ATCATCTGAGGAAGAAGCTTGTAGACAGTACTGATAAGGCTGACTTGCGGTTGATCTATCTCGCGCTGGC
GCATATGATCAAATTTCGGGGACACTTCCTCATCGAGGGGGACCTGAACCCAGACAACAGCGATGTCGAC
AAACTCTTTATCCAACTGGTTCAGACTTACAATCAGCTTTTCGAAGAGAACCCGATCAACGCATCCGGAG
TTGACGCCAAAGCAATCCTGAGCGCTAGGCTGTCCAAATCCCGGCGGCTCGAAAACCTCATCGCACAGCT
CCCTGGGGAGAAGAAGAACGGCCTGTTTGGTAATCTTATCGCCCTGTCACTCGGGCTGACCCCCAACTTT
AAATCTAACTTCGACCTGGCCGAAGATGCCAAGCTTCAACTGAGCAAAGACACCTACGATGATGATCTCG
ACAATCTGCTGGCCCAGATCGGCGACCAGTACGCAGACCTTTTTTTGGCGGCAAAGAACCTGTCAGACGC
CATTCTGCTGAGTGATATTCTGCGAGTGAACACGGAGATCACCAAAGCTCCGCTGAGCGCTAGTATGATC
AAGCGCTATGATGAGCACCACCAAGACTTGACTTTGCTGAAGGCCCTTGTCAGACAGCAACTGCCTGAGA
AGTACAAGGAAATTTTCTTCGATCAGTCTAAAAATGGCTACGCCGGATACATTGACGGCGGAGCAAGCCA
GGAGGAATTTTACAAATTTATTAAGCCCATCTTGGAAAAAATGGACGGCACCGAGGAGCTGCTGGTAAAG
CTTAACAGAGAAGATCTGTTGCGCAAACAGCGCACTTTCGACAATGGAAGCATCCCCCACCAGATTCACC
TGGGCGAACTGCACGCTATCCTCAGGCGGCAAGAGGATTTCTACCCCTTTTTGAAAGATAACAGGGAAAA
GATTGAGAAAATCCTCACATTTCGGATACCCTACTATGTAGGCCCCCTCGCCCGGGGAAATTCCAGATTC
GCGTGGATGACTCGCAAATCAGAAGAGACCATCACTCCCTGGAACTTCGAGGAAGTCGTGGATAAGGGGG
CCTCTGCCCAGTCCTTCATCGAAAGGATGACTAACTTTGATAAAAATCTGCCTAACGAAAAGGTGCTTCC
TAAACACTCTCTGCTGTACGAGTACTTCACAGTTTATAACGAGCTCACCAAGGTCAAATACGTCACAGAA
GGGATGAGAAAGCCAGCATTCCTGTCTGGAGAGCAGAAGAAAGCTATCGTGGACCTCCTCTTCAAGACGA
ACCGGAAAGTTACCGTGAAACAGCTCAAAGAAGACTATTTCAAAAAGATTGAATGTTTCGACTCTGTTGA
AATCAGCGGAGTGGAGGATCGCTTCAACGCATCCCTGGGAACGTATCACGATCTCCTGAAAATCATTAAA
GACAAGGACTTCCTGGACAATGAGGAGAACGAGGACATTCTTGAGGACATTGTCCTCACCCTTACGTTGT
TTGAAGATAGGGAGATGATTGAAGAACGCTTGAAAACTTACGCTCATCTCTTCGACGACAAAGTCATGAA
ACAGCTCAAGAGGCGCCGATATACAGGATGGGGGCGGCTGTCAAGAAAACTGATCAATGGGATCCGAGAC
AAGCAGAGTGGAAAGACAATCCTGGATTTTCTTAAGTCCGATGGATTTGCCAACCGGAACTTCATGCAGT
TGATCCATGATGACTCTCTCACCTTTAAGGAGGACATCCAGAAAGCACAAGTTTCTGGCCAGGGGGACAG
TCTTCACGAGCACATCGCTAATCTTGCAGGTAGCCCAGCTATCAAAAAGGGAATACTGCAGACCGTTAAG
GTCGTGGATGAACTCGTCAAAGTAATGGGAAGGCATAAGCCCGAGAATATCGTTATCGAGATGGCCCGAG
AGAACCAAACTACCCAGAAGGGACAGAAGAACAGTAGGGAAAGGATGAAGAGGATTGAAGAGGGTATAAA
AGAACTGGGGTCCCAAATCCTTAAGGAACACCCAGTTGAAAACACCCAGCTTCAGAATGAGAAGCTCTAC
CTGTACTACCTGCAGAACGGCAGGGACATGTACGTGGATCAGGAACTGGACATCAATCGGCTCTCCGACT
ACGACGTGGATCATATCGTGCCCCAGTCTTTTCTCAAAGATGATTCTATTGATAATAAAGTGTTGACAAG
ATCCGATAAAAATAGAGGGAAGAGTGATAACGTCCCCTCAGAAGAAGTTGTCAAGAAAATGAAAAATTAT
TGGCGGCAGCTGCTGAACGCCAAACTGATCACACAACGGAAGTTCGATAATCTGACTAAGGCTGAACGAG
GTGGCCTGTCTGAGTTGGATAAAGCCGGCTTCATCAAAAGGCAGCTTGTTGAGACACGCCAGATCACCAA
GCACGTGGCCCAAATTCTCGATTCACGCATGAACACCAAGTACGATGAAAATGACAAACTGATTCGAGAG
GTGAAAGTTATTACTCTGAAGTCTAAGCTGGTCTCAGATTTCAGAAAGGACTTTCAGTTTTATAAGGTGA
GAGAGATCAACAATTACCACCATGCGCATGATGCCTACCTGAATGCAGTGGTAGGCACTGCACTTATCAA
AAAATATCCCAAGCTTGAATCTGAATTTGTTTACGGAGACTATAAAGTGTACGATGTTAGGAAAATGATC
GCAAAGTCTGAGCAGGAAATAGGCAAGGCCACCGCTAAGTACTTCTTTTACAGCAATATTATGAATTTTT
TCAAGACCGAGATTACACTGGCCAATGGAGAGATTCGGAAGCGACCACTTATCGAAACAAACGGAGAAAC
AGGAGAAATCGTGTGGGACAAGGGTAGGGATTTCGCGACAGTCCGGAAGGTCCTGTCCATGCCGCAGGTG
AACATCGTTAAAAAGACCGAAGTACAGACCGGAGGCTTCTCCAAGGAAAGTATCCTCCCGAAAAGGAACA
GCGACAAGCTGATCGCACGCAAAAAAGATTGGGACCCCAAGAAATACGGCGGATTCGATTCTCCTACAGT
CGCTTACAGTGTACTGGTTGTGGCCAAAGTGGAGAAAGGGAAGTCTAAAAAACTCAAAAGCGTCAAGGAA
CTGCTGGGCATCACAATCATGGAGCGATCAAGCTTCGAAAAAAACCCCATCGACTTTCTCGAGGCGAAAG
GATATAAAGAGGTCAAAAAAGACCTCATCATTAAGCTTCCCAAGTACTCTCTCTTTGAGCTTGAAAACGG
CCGGAAACGAATGCTCGCTAGTGCGGGCGAGCTGCAGAAAGGTAACGAGCTGGCACTGCCCTCTAAATAC
GTTAATTTCTTGTATCTGGCCAGCCACTATGAAAAGCTCAAAGGGTCTCCCGAAGATAATGAGCAGAAGC
AGCTGTTCGTGGAACAACACAAACACTACCTTGATGAGATCATCGAGCAAATAAGCGAATTCTCCAAAAG
AGTGATCCTCGCCGACGCTAACCTCGATAAGGTGCTTTCTGCTTACAATAAGCACAGGGATAAGCCCATC
AGGGAGCAGGCAGAAAACATTATCCACTTGTTTACTCTGACCAACTTGGGCGCGCCTGCAGCCTTCAAGT
ACTTCGACACCACCATAGACAGAAAGCGGTACACCTCTACAAAGGAGGTCCTGGACGCCACACTGATTCA
TCAGTCAATTACGGGGCTCTATGAAACAAGAATCGACCTCTCTCAGCTCGGTGGAGACAGCAGGGCTGAC
CCCAAGAAGAAGAGGAAGGTGTGATCTCTTCTCGAGTCATGTAATTAGTTATGTCACGCTTACGTTCACG
CCCTCCCCCCACATCCGCTCTAACCGAAAAGGAAGGAGTTAGACAACCTGAAGTCTAGGTCCCTATTTAT
TTTTTTATAGTTATGTTAGTATTAAGAACGTTATTTATATTTCAAATTTTTCTTTTTTTTCTGTACAGAC
GCGTGTACGCATGTAACATTATACTGAAAACCTTGCTTGAGAAGGTTTTGGGACGCTCGAAGGCTTTAAT
TTGCGGCCGGTACCCAATTCGCCCTATAGTGAGTCGTATTACGCGCGCTCACTGGCCGTCGTTTTACAAC
GTCGTGACTGGGAAAACCCTGGCGTTACCCAACTTAATCGCCTTGCAGCACATCCCCCTTTCGCCAGCTG
GCGTAATAGCGAAGAGGCCCGCACCGATCGCCCTTCCCAACAGTTGCGCAGCCTGAATGGCGAATGGCGC
G
[124 nt withheld, positions 9312-9435]
C
[91 nt withheld, positions 9437-9527]
A
[49 nt withheld, positions 9529-9577]
CCTTTGACGTTGGAGTCCACGTTCTTT
[37 nt withheld, positions 9605-9641]
ACCCTATCTCGGTCTATTCTTTTGATTTATAAGGGATTTTGCCGATTTCGGCCTATTGGTTAAAAAATGA
GCTGATTTAACAAAAATTTAACGCGAATTTTAACAAAATATTAACGTTTACAATTTCCTGATGCGGTATT
TTCTCCTTACGCATCTGTGCGGTATTTCACACCGCATAGGGTAATAACTGATATAATTAAATTGAAGCTC
TAATTTGTGAGTTTAGTATACATGCATTTACTTATAATACAGTTTTTTAGTTTTGCTGGCCGCATCTTCT
CAAATATGCTTCCCAGCCTGCTTTTCTGTAACGTTCACCCTCTACCTTAGCATCCCTTCCCTTTGCAAAT
AGTCCTCTTCCAACAATAATAATGTCAGATCCTGTAGAGACCACATCATCCACGGTTCTATACTGTTGAC
CCAATGCGTCTCCCTTGTCATCTAAACCCACACCGGGTGTCATAATCAACCAATCGTAACCTTCATCTCT
TCCACCCATGTCTCTTTGAGCAATAAAGCCGATAACAAAATCTTTGTCGCTCTTCGCAATGTCAACAGTA
CCCTTAGTATATTCTCCAGTAGATAGGGAGCCCTTGCATGACAATTCTGCTAACATCAAAAGGCCTCTAG
GTTCCTTTGTTACTTCTTCTGCCGCCTGCTTCAAACCGCTAACAATACCTGGGCCCACCACACCGTGTGC
ATTCGTAATGTCTGCCCATTCTGCTATTCTGTATACACCCGCAGAGTACTGCAATTTGACTGTATTACCA
ATGTCAGCAAATTTTCTGTCTTCGAAGAGTAAAAAATTGTACTTGGCGGATAATGCCTTTAGCGGCTTAA
CTGTGCCCTCCATGGAAAAATCAGTCAAGATATCCACATGTGTTTTTAGTAAACAAATTTTGGGACCTAA
TGCTTCAACTAACTCCAGTAATTCCTTGGTGGTACGAACATCCAATGAAGCACACAAGTTTGTTTGCTTT
TCGTGCATGATATTAAATAGCTTGGCAGCAACAGGACTAGGATGAGTAGCAGCACGTTCCTTATATGTAG
CTTTCGACATGATTTATCTTCGTTTCCTGCAGGTTTTTGTTCTGTGCAGTTGGGTTAAGAATACTGGGCA
ATTTCATGTTTCTTCAACACTACATATGCGTATATATACCAATCTAAGTCTGTGCTCCTTCCTTCGTTCT
TCCTTCTGTTCGGAGATTACCGAATCAAAAAAATTTCAAGGAAACCGAAATCAAAAAAAAGAATAAAAAA
AAAATGATGAATTGAATTGAAAAGCTGTGGTATGGTGCACTCTCAGTACAATCTGCTCTGATGCCGCATA
GTTAAGCCAGCCCCGACACCCGCCAACACCCGCTGACGCGCCCTGACGGGCTTGTCTGCTCCCGGCATCC
GCTTACAGACAAGCTGTGACCGTCTCCGGGAGCTGCATGTGTCAGAGGTTTTCACCGTCATCACCGAAAC
GCGCGA
