Features (pLannotate 1.2.2; 22 found; start..end, strand, type, name):
     30..79      -  misc_feature   bom (fragment): basis of mobility region from pBR322
    181..216     -  CDS            rop (fragment): Rop protein, which maintains plasmids at low copy number; rop
    284..1626    +  rep_origin     2μ ori: yeast 2μ plasmid origin of replication
   1653..1757    +  promoter       AmpR promoter: bla
   1758..2618    +  CDS            AmpR: β-lactamase; bla; confers resistance to ampicillin, carbenicillin, and related antibiotics
   2789..3377    +  rep_origin     ori: high-copy-number ColE1/pMB1/pBR322/pUC origin of replication
   3560..3652    +  CDS            lacI (fragment): lac repressor; lacI; The lac repressor binds to the lac operator to inhibit transcription in E. coli. This inhibition can be relieved by adding lactose or isopropyl-β-D-thiogalactopyranoside (IPTG).
   3665..3686    +  protein_bind   CAP binding site: CAP binding activates transcription in the presence of cAMP. E. coli catabolite activator protein
   3701..3731    +  promoter       lac promoter: promoter for the E. coli lac operon
   3735..3757    +  protein_bind   lac operator (fragment): The lac repressor binds to the lac operator to inhibit transcription in E. coli. This inhibition can be relieved by adding lactose or isopropyl-β-D-thiogalactopyranoside (IPTG). lac repressor encoded by lacI
   3800..3818    +  promoter       T3 promoter: promoter for bacteriophage T3 RNA polymerase
   3863..3951    +  ncRNA          tRNA: Accession: RF00005 - tRNA
   4045..4120    +  misc_RNA       gRNA scaffold: guide RNA scaffold for the Streptococcus pyogenes CRISPR/Cas9 system
   4206..4910    +  promoter       ADH1 promoter: S. cerevisiae ADH1; promoter for alcohol dehydrogenase 1
   4920..9023    +  CDS            Cas9: Cas9 (Csn1) endonuclease from the Streptococcus pyogenes Type II CRISPR/Cas system generates RNA-guided double strand breaks in DNA
   9118..9307    +  terminator     CYC1 terminator: S. cerevisiae CYC1; transcription terminator for CYC1
   9338..9356    -  promoter       T7 promoter: promoter for bacteriophage T7 RNA polymerase
   9364..9519    +  CDS            lacZα (fragment): LacZα fragment of β-galactosidase; lacZ fragment
   9523..9951    +  rep_origin     f1 ori (sequence partly withheld): f1 bacteriophage origin of replication; arrow indicates direction of (+) strand synthesis
   9979..10030   -  misc_feature   bom (fragment): basis of mobility region from pBR322
  10109..10912   -  CDS            URA3: orotidine-5'-phosphate decarboxylase, required for uracil biosynthesis; S. cerevisiae URA3; yeast auxotrophic marker, counterselectable with 5-fluoroorotic acid (5-FOA)
  10913..22      -  promoter       URA3 promoter (across the origin): S. cerevisiae URA3
>Addgene plasmid #87403 | p426_Cas9_gRNA-ARS1622b | addgene full sequence | sequence record 193446 | Addgene NGS Result
AAAAAAAAAATGATGAATTGAAAAGGTGGTATGGTGCACTCTCAGTACAATCTGCTCTGATGCCGCATAG
TTAAGCCAGCCCCGACACCCGCCAACACCCGCTGACGCGCCCTGACGGGCTTGTCTGCTCCCGGCATCCG
CTTACAGACAAGCTGTGACCGTCTCCGGGAGCTGCATGTGTCAGAGGTTTTCACCGTCATCACCGAAACG
CGCGAGACGAAAGGGCCTCGTGATACGCCTATTTTTATAGGTTAATGTCATGATAATAATGGTTTCTTAG
TATGATCCAATATCAAAGGAAATGATAGCATTGAAGGATGAGACTAATCCAATTGAGGAGTGGCAGCATA
TAGAACAGCTAAAGGGTAGTGCTGAAGGAAGCATACGATACCCCGCATGGAATGGGATAATATCACAGGA
GGTACTAGACTACCTTTCATCCTACATAAATAGACGCATATAAGTACGCATTTAAGCATAAACACGCACT
ATGCCGTTCTTCTCATGTATATATATATACAGGCAACACGCAGATATAGGTGCGACGTGAACAGTGAGCT
GTATGTGCGCAGCTCGCGTTGCATTTTCGGAAGCGCTCGTTTTCGGAAACGCTTTGAAGTTCCTATTCCG
AAGTTCCTATTCTCTAGAAAGTATAGGAACTTCAGAGCGCTTTTGAAAACCAAAAGCGCTCTGAAGACGC
ACTTTCAAAAAACCAAAAACGCACCGGACTGTAACGAGCTACTAAAATATTGCGAATACCGCTTCCACAA
ACATTGCTCAAAAGTATCTCTTTGCTATATATCTCTGTGCTATATCCCTATATAACCTACCCATCCACCT
TTCGCTCCTTGAACTTGCATCTAAACTCGACCTCTACATTTTTTATGTTTATCTCTAGTATTACTCTTTA
GACAAAAAAATTGTAGTAAGAACTATTCATAGAGTGAATCGAAAACAATACGAAAATGTAAACATTTCCT
ATACGTAGTATATAGAGACAAAATAGAAGAAACCGTTCATAATTTTCTGACCAATGAAGAATCATCAACG
CTATCACTTTCTGTTCACAAAGTATGCGCAATCCACATCGGTATAGAATATAATCGGGGATGCCTTTATC
TTGAAAAAATGCACCCGCAGCTTCGCTAGTAATCAGTAAACGCGGGAAGTGGAGTCAGGCTTTTTTTATG
GAAGAGAAAATAGACACCAAAGTAGCCTTCTTCTAACCTTAACGGACCTACAGTGCAAAAAGTTATCAAG
AGACTGCATTATAGAGCGCACAAAGGAGAAAAAAAGTAATCTAAGATGCTTTGTTAGAAAAATAGCGCTC
TCGGGATGCATTTTTGTAGAACAAAAAAGAAGTATAGATTCTTTGTTGGTAAAATAGCGCTCTCGCGTTG
CATTTCTGTTCTGTAAAAATGCAGCTCAGATTCTTTGTTTGAAAAATTAGCGCTCTCGCGTTGCATTTTT
GTTTTACAAAAATGAAGCACAGATTCTTCGTTGGTAAAATAGCGCTTTCGCGTTGCATTTCTGTTCTGTA
AAAATGCAGCTCAGATTCTTTGTTTGAAAAATTAGCGCTCTCGCGTTGCATTTTTGTTCTACAAAATGAA
GCACAGATGCTTCGTTCAGGTGGCACTTTTCGGGGAAATGTGCGCGGAACCCCTATTTGTTTATTTTTCT
AAATACATTCAAATATGTATCCGCTCATGAGACAATAACCCTGATAAATGCTTCAATAATATTGAAAAAG
GAAGAGTATGAGTATTCAACATTTCCGTGTCGCCCTTATTCCCTTTTTTGCGGCATTTTGCCTTCCTGTT
TTTGCTCACCCAGAAACGCTGGTGAAAGTAAAAGATGCTGAAGATCAGTTGGGTGCACGAGTGGGTTACA
TCGAACTGGATCTCAACAGCGGTAAGATCCTTGAGAGTTTTCGCCCCGAAGAACGTTTTCCAATGATGAG
CACTTTTAAAGTTCTGCTATGTGGCGCGGTATTATCCCGTATTGACGCCGGGCAAGAGCAACTCGGTCGC
CGCATACACTATTCTCAGAATGACTTGGTTGAGTACTCACCAGTCACAGAAAAGCATCTTACGGATGGCA
TGACAGTAAGAGAATTATGCAGTGCTGCCATAACCATGAGTGATAACACTGCGGCCAACTTACTTCTGAC
AACGATCGGAGGACCGAAGGAGCTAACCGCTTTTTTGCACAACATGGGGGATCATGTAACTCGCCTTGAT
CGTTGGGAACCGGAGCTGAATGAAGCCATACCAAACGACGAGCGTGACACCACGATGCCTGTAGCAATGG
CAACAACGTTGCGCAAACTATTAACTGGCGAACTACTTACTCTAGCTTCCCGGCAACAATTAATAGACTG
GATGGAGGCGGATAAAGTTGCAGGACCACTTCTGCGCTCGGCCCTTCCGGCTGGCTGGTTTATTGCTGAT
AAATCTGGAGCCGGTGAGCGTGGGTCTCGCGGTATCATTGCAGCACTGGGGCCAGATGGTAAGCCCTCCC
GTATCGTAGTTATCTACACGACGGGGAGTCAGGCAACTATGGATGAACGAAATAGACAGATCGCTGAGAT
AGGTGCCTCACTGATTAAGCATTGGTAACTGTCAGACCAAGTTTACTCATATATACTTTAGATTGATTTA
AAACTTCATTTTTAATTTAAAAGGATCTAGGTGAAGATCCTTTTTGATAATCTCATGACCAAAATCCCTT
AACGTGAGTTTTCGTTCCACTGAGCGTCAGACCCCGTAGAAAAGATCAAAGGATCTTCTTGAGATCCTTT
TTTTCTGCGCGTAATCTGCTGCTTGCAAACAAAAAAACCACCGCTACCAGCGGTGGTTTGTTTGCCGGAT
CAAGAGCTACCAACTCTTTTTCCGAAGGTAACTGGCTTCAGCAGAGCGCAGATACCAAATACTGTTCTTC
TAGTGTAGCCGTAGTTAGGCCACCACTTCAAGAACTCTGTAGCACCGCCTACATACCTCGCTCTGCTAAT
CCTGTTACCAGTGGCTGCTGCCAGTGGCGATAAGTCGTGTCTTACCGGGTTGGACTCAAGACGATAGTTA
CCGGATAAGGCGCAGCGGTCGGGCTGAACGGGGGGTTCGTGCACACAGCCCAGCTTGGAGCGAACGACCT
ACACCGAACTGAGATACCTACAGCGTGAGCTATGAGAAAGCGCCACGCTTCCCGAAGGGAGAAAGGCGGA
CAGGTATCCGGTAAGCGGCAGGGTCGGAACAGGAGAGCGCACGAGGGAGCTTCCAGGGGGAAACGCCTGG
TATCTTTATAGTCCTGTCGGGTTTCGCCACCTCTGACTTGAGCGTCGATTTTTGTGATGCTCGTCAGGGG
GGCGGAGCCTATGGAAAAACGCCAGCAACGCGGCCTTTTTACGGTTCCTGGCCTTTTGCTGGCCTTTTGC
TCACATGTTCTTTCCTGCGTTATCCCCTGATTCTGTGGATAACCGTATTACCGCCTTTGAGTGAGCTGAT
ACCGCTCGCCGCAGCCGAACGACCGAGCGCAGCGAGTCAGTGAGCGAGGAAGCGGAAGAGCGCCCAATAC
GCAAACCGCCTCTCCCCGCGCGTTGGCCGATTCATTAATGCAGCTGGCACGACAGGTTTCCCGACTGGAA
AGCGGGCAGTGAGCGCAACGCAATTAATGTGAGTTAGCTCACTCATTAGGCACCCCAGGCTTTACACTTT
ATGCTTCCGGCTCGTATGTTGTGTGGAATTGTGAGCGGATAACAATTTCACACAGGAAACAGCTATGACC
ATGATTACGCCAAGCGCGCAATTAACCCTCACTAAAGGGAACAAAAGCTGGAGCTAGTATACTCTTTCTT
CAACAATTAAATACTCTCGGTAGCCAAGTTGGTTTAAGGCGCAAGACTGTAATTTATCACTACGAAATCT
TGAGATCGGGCGTTCGACTCGCCCCCGGGAGAGATGGCCGGCATGGTCCCAGCCTCCTCGCTGGCGCCGG
CTGGGCAACACCTTCGGGTGGCGAATGGGACTTTGTCACGTTCCTGAGGTTACTGTTTTAGAGCTAGAAA
TAGCAAGTTAAAATAAGGCTAGTCCGTTATCAACTTGAAAAAGTGGCACCGAGTCGGTGCTTTTTTTATT
TTTTGTCACTATTGTTATGTAAAATGCCACCTCTGACAGTATGGAACGCAAACTTCTGTCTAGTGGATAG
TCGACATCCTTTTGTTGTTTCCGGGTGTACAATATGGACTTCCTCTTTTCTGGCAACCAAACCCATACAT
CGGGATTCCTATAATACCTTCGTTGGTCTCCCTAACATGTAGGTGGCGGAGGGGAGATATACAATAGAAC
AGATACCAGACAAGACATAATGGGCTAAACAAGACTACACCAATTACACTGCCTCATTGATGGTGGTACA
TAACGAACTAATACTGTAGCCCTAGACTTGATAGCCATCATCATATCGAAGTTTCACTACCCTTTTTCCA
TTTGCCATCTATTGAAGTAATAATAGGCGCATGCAACTTCTTTTCTTTTTTTTTCTTTTCTCTCTCCCCC
GTTGTTGTCTCACCATATCCGCAATGACAAAAAAATGATGGAAGACACTAAAGGAAAAAATTAACGACAA
AGACAGCACCAACAGATGTCGTTGTTCCAGAGCTGATGAGGGGTATCTCGAAGCACACGAAACTTTTTCC
TTCCTTCATTCACGCACACTACTCTCTAATGAGCAACGGTATACGGCCTTCCTTCCAGTTACTTGAATTT
GAAATAAAAAAAAGTTTGCTGTCTTGCTATCAAGTATAAATAGACCTGCAATTATTAATCTTTTGTTTCC
TCGTCATTGTTCTCGTTCCCTTTCTTCCTTGTTTCTTTTTCTGCACAATATTTCAAGCTATACCAAGCAT
ACAATCAACTTGGAAAAAAATGGACAAGAAGTACTCCATTGGGCTCGATATCGGCACAAACAGCGTCGGT
TGGGCCGTCATTACGGACGAGTACAAGGTGCCGAGCAAAAAATTCAAAGTTCTGGGCAATACCGATCGCC
ACAGCATAAAGAAGAACCTCATTGGCGCCCTCCTGTTCGACTCCGGGGAGACGGCCGAAGCCACGCGGCT
CAAAAGAACAGCACGGCGCAGATATACCCGCAGAAAGAATCGGATCTGCTACCTGCAGGAGATCTTTAGT
AATGAGATGGCTAAGGTGGATGACTCTTTCTTCCATAGGCTGGAGGAGTCCTTTTTGGTGGAGGAGGATA
AAAAGAACGAGCGCCACCCAATCTTTGGCAATATCGTGGACGAGGTGGCGTACCATGAAAAGTACCCAAC
CATATATCATCTGAGGAAGAAGCTTGTAGACAGTACTGATAAGGCTGACTTGCGGTTGATCTATCTCGCG
CTGGCGCATATGATCAAATTTCGGGGACACTTCCTCATCGAGGGGGACCTGAACCCAGACAACAGCGATG
TCGACAAACTCTTTATCCAACTGGTTCAGACTTACAATCAGCTTTTCGAAGAGAACCCGATCAACGCATC
CGGAGTTGACGCCAAAGCAATCCTGAGCGCTAGGCTGTCCAAATCCCGGCGGCTCGAAAACCTCATCGCA
CAGCTCCCTGGGGAGAAGAAGAACGGCCTGTTTGGTAATCTTATCGCCCTGTCACTCGGGCTGACCCCCA
ACTTTAAATCTAACTTCGACCTGGCCGAAGATGCCAAGCTTCAACTGAGCAAAGACACCTACGATGATGA
TCTCGACAATCTGCTGGCCCAGATCGGCGACCAGTACGCAGACCTTTTTTTGGCGGCAAAGAACCTGTCA
GACGCCATTCTGCTGAGTGATATTCTGCGAGTGAACACGGAGATCACCAAAGCTCCGCTGAGCGCTAGTA
TGATCAAGCGCTATGATGAGCACCACCAAGACTTGACTTTGCTGAAGGCCCTTGTCAGACAGCAACTGCC
TGAGAAGTACAAGGAAATTTTCTTCGATCAGTCTAAAAATGGCTACGCCGGATACATTGACGGCGGAGCA
AGCCAGGAGGAATTTTACAAATTTATTAAGCCCATCTTGGAAAAAATGGACGGCACCGAGGAGCTGCTGG
TAAAGCTTAACAGAGAAGATCTGTTGCGCAAACAGCGCACTTTCGACAATGGAAGCATCCCCCACCAGAT
TCACCTGGGCGAACTGCACGCTATCCTCAGGCGGCAAGAGGATTTCTACCCCTTTTTGAAAGATAACAGG
GAAAAGATTGAGAAAATCCTCACATTTCGGATACCCTACTATGTAGGCCCCCTCGCCCGGGGAAATTCCA
GATTCGCGTGGATGACTCGCAAATCAGAAGAGACCATCACTCCCTGGAACTTCGAGGAAGTCGTGGATAA
GGGGGCCTCTGCCCAGTCCTTCATCGAAAGGATGACTAACTTTGATAAAAATCTGCCTAACGAAAAGGTG
CTTCCTAAACACTCTCTGCTGTACGAGTACTTCACAGTTTATAACGAGCTCACCAAGGTCAAATACGTCA
CAGAAGGGATGAGAAAGCCAGCATTCCTGTCTGGAGAGCAGAAGAAAGCTATCGTGGACCTCCTCTTCAA
GACGAACCGGAAAGTTACCGTGAAACAGCTCAAAGAAGACTATTTCAAAAAGATTGAATGTTTCGACTCT
GTTGAAATCAGCGGAGTGGAGGATCGCTTCAACGCATCCCTGGGAACGTATCACGATCTCCTGAAAATCA
TTAAAGACAAGGACTTCCTGGACAATGAGGAGAACGAGGACATTCTTGAGGACATTGTCCTCACCCTTAC
GTTGTTTGAAGATAGGGAGATGATTGAAGAACGCTTGAAAACTTACGCTCATCTCTTCGACGACAAAGTC
ATGAAACAGCTCAAGAGGCGCCGATATACAGGATGGGGGCGGCTGTCAAGAAAACTGATCAATGGGATCC
GAGACAAGCAGAGTGGAAAGACAATCCTGGATTTTCTTAAGTCCGATGGATTTGCCAACCGGAACTTCAT
GCAGTTGATCCATGATGACTCTCTCACCTTTAAGGAGGACATCCAGAAAGCACAAGTTTCTGGCCAGGGG
GACAGTCTTCACGAGCACATCGCTAATCTTGCAGGTAGCCCAGCTATCAAAAAGGGAATACTGCAGACCG
TTAAGGTCGTGGATGAACTCGTCAAAGTAATGGGAAGGCATAAGCCCGAGAATATCGTTATCGAGATGGC
CCGAGAGAACCAAACTACCCAGAAGGGACAGAAGAACAGTAGGGAAAGGATGAAGAGGATTGAAGAGGGT
ATAAAAGAACTGGGGTCCCAAATCCTTAAGGAACACCCAGTTGAAAACACCCAGCTTCAGAATGAGAAGC
TCTACCTGTACTACCTGCAGAACGGCAGGGACATGTACGTGGATCAGGAACTGGACATCAATCGGCTCTC
CGACTACGACGTGGATCATATCGTGCCCCAGTCTTTTCTCAAAGATGATTCTATTGATAATAAAGTGTTG
ACAAGATCCGATAAAAATAGAGGGAAGAGTGATAACGTCCCCTCAGAAGAAGTTGTCAAGAAAATGAAAA
ATTATTGGCGGCAGCTGCTGAACGCCAAACTGATCACACAACGGAAGTTCGATAATCTGACTAAGGCTGA
ACGAGGTGGCCTGTCTGAGTTGGATAAAGCCGGCTTCATCAAAAGGCAGCTTGTTGAGACACGCCAGATC
ACCAAGCACGTGGCCCAAATTCTCGATTCACGCATGAACACCAAGTACGATGAAAATGACAAACTGATTC
GAGAGGTGAAAGTTATTACTCTGAAGTCTAAGCTGGTCTCAGATTTCAGAAAGGACTTTCAGTTTTATAA
GGTGAGAGAGATCAACAATTACCACCATGCGCATGATGCCTACCTGAATGCAGTGGTAGGCACTGCACTT
ATCAAAAAATATCCCAAGCTTGAATCTGAATTTGTTTACGGAGACTATAAAGTGTACGATGTTAGGAAAA
TGATCGCAAAGTCTGAGCAGGAAATAGGCAAGGCCACCGCTAAGTACTTCTTTTACAGCAATATTATGAA
TTTTTTCAAGACCGAGATTACACTGGCCAATGGAGAGATTCGGAAGCGACCACTTATCGAAACAAACGGA
GAAACAGGAGAAATCGTGTGGGACAAGGGTAGGGATTTCGCGACAGTCCGGAAGGTCCTGTCCATGCCGC
AGGTGAACATCGTTAAAAAGACCGAAGTACAGACCGGAGGCTTCTCCAAGGAAAGTATCCTCCCGAAAAG
GAACAGCGACAAGCTGATCGCACGCAAAAAAGATTGGGACCCCAAGAAATACGGCGGATTCGATTCTCCT
ACAGTCGCTTACAGTGTACTGGTTGTGGCCAAAGTGGAGAAAGGGAAGTCTAAAAAACTCAAAAGCGTCA
AGGAACTGCTGGGCATCACAATCATGGAGCGATCAAGCTTCGAAAAAAACCCCATCGACTTTCTCGAGGC
GAAAGGATATAAAGAGGTCAAAAAAGACCTCATCATTAAGCTTCCCAAGTACTCTCTCTTTGAGCTTGAA
AACGGCCGGAAACGAATGCTCGCTAGTGCGGGCGAGCTGCAGAAAGGTAACGAGCTGGCACTGCCCTCTA
AATACGTTAATTTCTTGTATCTGGCCAGCCACTATGAAAAGCTCAAAGGGTCTCCCGAAGATAATGAGCA
GAAGCAGCTGTTCGTGGAACAACACAAACACTACCTTGATGAGATCATCGAGCAAATAAGCGAATTCTCC
AAAAGAGTGATCCTCGCCGACGCTAACCTCGATAAGGTGCTTTCTGCTTACAATAAGCACAGGGATAAGC
CCATCAGGGAGCAGGCAGAAAACATTATCTACTTGTTTACTCTGACCAACTTGGGCGCGCCTGCAGCCTT
CAAGTACTTCGACACCACCATAGACAGAAAGCGGTACACCTCTACAAAGGAGGTCCTGGACGCCACACTG
ATTCATCAGTCAATTACGGGGCTCTATGAAACAAGAATCGACCTCTCTCAGCTCGGTGGAGACAGCAGGG
CTGACCCCAAGAAGAAGAGGAAGGTGTGATCTCTTCTCGAGTCATGTAATTAGTTATGTCACGCTTACGT
TCACGCCCTCCCCCCACATCCGCTCTAACCGAAAAGGAAGGAGTTAGACAACCTGAAGTCTAGGTCCCTA
TTTATTTTTTTATAGTTATGTTAGTATTAAGAACGTTATTTATATTTCAAATTTTTCTTTTTTTTCTGTA
CAGACGCGTGTACGCATGTAACATTATACTGAAAACCTTGCTTGAGAAGGTTTTGGGACGCTCGAAGGCT
TTAATTTGCGGCCGGTACCCAATTCGCCCTATAGTGAGTCGTATTACGCGCGCTCACTGGCCGTCGTTTT
ACAACGTCGTGACTGGGAAAACCCTGGCGTTACCCAACTTAATCGCCTTGCAGCACATCCCCCTTTCGCC
AGCTGGCGTAATAGCGAAGAGGCCCGCACCGATCGCCCTTCCCAACAGTTGCGCAGCCTGAATGGCGAAT
GG
[124 nt withheld, positions 9523-9646]
C
[91 nt withheld, positions 9648-9738]
A
[49 nt withheld, positions 9740-9788]
CCTTTGACGTTGGAGTCCACGTTCTTT
[37 nt withheld, positions 9816-9852]
ACCCTATCTCGGTCTATTCTTTTGATTTATAAGGGATTTTGCCGATTTCGGCCTATTGGTTAAAAAATGA
GCTGATTTAACAAAAATTTAACGCGAATTTTAACAAAATATTAACGCTTACAATTTCCTGATGCGGTATT
TTCTCCTTACGCATCTGTGCGGTATTTCACACCGCATAGGGTAATAACTGATATAATTAAATTGAAGCTC
TAATTTGTGAGTTTAGTATACATGCATTTACTTATAATACAGTTTTTTAGTTTTGCTGGCCGCATCTTCT
CAAATATGCTTCCCAGCCTGCTTTTCTGTAACGTTCACCCTCTACCTTAGCATCCCTTCCCTTTGCAAAT
AGTCCTCTTCCAACAATAATAATGTCAGATCCTGTAGAGACCACATCATCCACGGTTCTATACTGTTGAC
CCAATGCGTCTCCCTTGTCATCTAAACCCACACCGGGTGTCATAATCAACCAATCGTAACCTTCATCTCT
TCCACCCATGTCTCTTTGAGCAATAAAGCCGATAACAAAATCTTTGTCGCTCTTCGCAATGTCAACAGTA
CCCTTAGTATATTCTCCAGTAGATAGGGAGCCCTTGCATGACAATTCTGCTAACATCAAAAGGCCTCTAG
GTTCCTTTGTTACTTCTTCTGCCGCCTGCTTCAAACCGCTAACAATACCTGGGCCCACCACACCGTGTGC
ATTCGTAATGTCTGCCCATTCTGCTATTCTGTATACACCCGCAGAGTACTGCAATTTGACTGTATTACCA
ATGTCAGCAAATTTTCTGTCTTCGAAGAGTAAAAAATTGTACTTGGCGGATAATGCCTTTAGCGGCTTAA
CTGTGCCCTCCATGGAAAAATCAGTCAAGATATCCACATGTGTTTTTAGTAAACAAATTTTGGGACCTAA
TGCTTCAACTAACTCCAGTAATTCCTTGGTGGTACGAACATCCAATGAAGCACACAAGTTTGTTTGCTTT
TCGTGCATGATATTAAATAGCTTGGCAGCAACAGGACTAGGATGAGTAGCAGCACGTTCCTTATATGTAG
CTTTCGACATGATTTATCTTCGTTTCCTGCAGGTTTTTGTTCTGTGCAGTTGGGTTAAGAATACTGGGCA
ATTTCATGTTTCTTCAACACTACATATGCGTATATATACCAATCTAAGTCTGTGCTCCTTCCTTCGTTCT
TCCTTCTGTTCGGAGATTACCGAATCAAAAAAATTTCAAGGAAACCGAAATCAAAAAAAAGAAT
